>Addgene plasmid #33058 | pCMV-Flag-YAP-R89A | addgene partial sequence | sequence record 41385 | CMV-F 5'-CGCAAATGGGCGGTAGGCGTG-3'
GTGACCGTCAGAATTGATCTACCATGGACTACAAAGACGATGACGACTTNCTTGCGGCCGCGAATTCAAG
CTTAGCCACCATGGACTACAAAGACGATGACGATAAAGCAAGGCTCGAATCGGTACCTAAGGATCCCGGG
CAGCAGCCGCCGCCTCAACCGGCCCCCCAGGGCCAAGGGCAGCCGCCTTCGCAGCCCCCGCAGGGGCAGG
GCCCGCCGTCCGGACCCGGGCAACCGGCACCCGCGGCGACCCAGGCGGCGCCGCAGGCACCCCCCGCCGG
GCATCAGATCGTGCACGTCCGCGGGGACTCGGAGACCGACCTGGAGGCGCTCTTCAACGCCGTCATGAAC
CCCAAGACGGCCAACGTGCCCCAGACCGTGCCCATGAGGCTCGCGAAGCTGCCCGACTCCTTCTTCAAGC
CGCCGGAGCCCAAATCCCACTCCCGACAGGCCAGTACTGATGCAGGCACTGCAGGAGCCCTGACTCCACA
GCATGTTCGAGCTCATTCCTCTCCAGCTTCTCTGCAGTTGGGAGCTGTTTCTCCTGGGACACTGACCCCC
ACTGGAGTAGTCTCTGGCCCAGCAGCTACACCCACAGCTCAGCATCTTCGACAGTCTTCTTTTGAGATAC
CTGATGATGTACCTCTGCCAGCAGGTTGGGAGATGGCAAAGACATCTTCTGGTCAGAGATACTTCTTAAA
TCACATCGATCAGACAACAACATGGCAGGACCCCAGGAAGGCCATGCTGTCCCAGATGAACGTCACAGCC
CCCACCAGTCCACCAGTGCAGCAGAATATGATGAACTCGGCTTCAGGTCCTCTTCCTGATGGATGGGAAC
AAGCCATGACTC
