[The description below was written by a language model from this plasmid's Addgene catalogue record.]
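Description:
pCMV-Flag-YAP-R89A is a mammalian expression plasmid built on a pCMV backbone of about 4.5 kb (excluding the insert). It is propagated in E. coli under ampicillin selection. The copy number is listed as unknown, and the record provides no feature table, so the bacterial origin of replication, the polyadenylation signal and any mammalian selection marker are not stated. The backbone name indicates that expression is driven by the cytomegalovirus immediate-early promoter, a strong constitutive promoter widely used for transient transfection of mammalian cells, although the record does not list the promoter as a separate field.

The insert is human YAP (YAP1), the transcriptional co-activator that acts downstream of the Hippo pathway, carrying a single arginine-to-alanine substitution at residue 89. A Flag epitope is fused to the N terminus, allowing the protein to be detected by immunoblotting or immunofluorescence and recovered by immunoprecipitation with anti-Flag antibodies. The record does not say which YAP isoform is encoded or give the insert size.

The associated publication concerns the structure of the YAP–TEAD complex. This suggests that the R89A mutation was designed to probe a residue involved in the interaction between YAP and TEAD transcription factors, though the record does not describe the mutant's phenotype. The plasmid would typically be used alongside wild-type Flag-YAP in co-immunoprecipitation, reporter or functional assays to test how this residue contributes to TEAD binding and YAP-dependent transcriptional activity.
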