Addgene plasmid #33058: pCMV-Flag-YAP-R89A
Depositing lab: Kunliang Guan. Depositing organization: University of California, San Diego (UCSD). Publication: Structural insights into the YAP and TEAD complex. Li Z, Zhao B, Wang P, Chen F, Dong Z, Yang H, Guan KL, Xu Y. Genes Dev. 2010 Feb 1;24(3):235-40. 10.1101/gad.1865810 PubMed 20123905.
Backbone
  Vector backbone: pCMV
  Backbone size w/o insert (bp): 4500
  Vector type: Mammalian Expression
Growth in bacteria
  Bacterial resistance: Ampicillin, 100 μg/mL
  Growth temperature: 37°C
  Growth strain: DH5alpha
  Copy number: Unknown
Gene/Insert
  Gene/Insert name: YAP
  Species: H. sapiens (human)
  Mutation: R89A
  Entrez Gene: YAP1 (a.k.a. COB1, YAP, YAP-1, YAP2, YAP65, YKI)
  Tag / fusion protein: Flag (N terminal on insert)
Terms and licenses: Academic/Nonprofit Terms; Industry Terms: Not Available to Industry
How to cite: pCMV-Flag-YAP-R89A was a gift from Kunliang Guan (Addgene plasmid # 33058 ; http://n2t.net/addgene:33058 ; RRID:Addgene_33058)
